Addgene plasmid #129482: pAAV/EF1a::DIO-iLMO2
Purpose: AAV2 transfer plasmid for Cre-dependent expression of iLMO2, an opto-chemogenetic probe for neuronal inhibition by light or chemical
Depositing lab: Robert Gross. Depositing organization: Emory University. Publication: Motoneuron activity is required for enhancements in functional recovery after peripheral nerve injury in exercised female mice. Jaiswal PB, Tung JK, Gross RE, English AW. J Neurosci Res. 2017 Aug 3. doi: 10.1002/jnr.24109. PubMed 28771790.
Backbone
  Vector backbone: pAAV-Ef1a-DIO eNpHR 3.0-EYFP
  Backbone manufacturer: Karl Deisseroth (Addgene plasmid # 26966)
  Backbone size w/o insert (bp): 5590
  Vector type: Mammalian Expression, AAV
Growth in bacteria
  Bacterial resistance: Ampicillin, 100 μg/mL
  Growth temperature: 37°C
  Growth strain: NEB Stable
  Copy number: High Copy
Gene/Insert
  Gene/Insert name: iLMO2 (alt names: inhibitory luminopsin 2; eNpHR2.0-Nanolantern)
  Species: N. pharaonis, A. victoria, R. reniformis
  Insert size (bp): 2527
  Promoter: EF1a
  Cloning method: Restriction Enzyme; 5′ cloning site AscI (not destroyed); 3′ cloning site NheI (not destroyed)
Resource information
  A portion of this plasmid was derived from a plasmid made by: pAAV-CaMKIIa-eNpHR3.0-EYFP from Karl Deisseroth, Stanford U (Addgene #26971) and Nano-lantern/pcDNA3 from Takeharu Nagai, Osaka U (Addgene #51970)
Terms and licenses: Academic/Nonprofit Terms; Industry Terms: Not Available to Industry
Depositor comments: iLMO2 (NpHR-Nanolantern-ER export motif) from pcDNA3 vector was inserted in the inverse orientation using AscI/NheI
How to cite: pAAV/EF1a::DIO-iLMO2 was a gift from Robert Gross (Addgene plasmid # 129482 ; http://n2t.net/addgene:129482 ; RRID:Addgene_129482)
