[The description below was written by a language model from this plasmid's Addgene catalogue record and pLannotate feature annotations shown in this document.]
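Description:
pAAV/EF1a::DIO-iLMO2 is an AAV2 transfer plasmid for Cre-dependent mammalian expression of inhibitory luminopsin 2 (iLMO2), built on the pAAV-Ef1a-DIO eNpHR 3.0-EYFP backbone. It is maintained in bacteria through a high-copy ColE1/pUC-type origin and an ampicillin resistance gene (β-lactamase with its own promoter), and it also carries an f1 phage origin. The sequenced record is about 8.1 kb. The expression cassette lies between AAV2 inverted terminal repeats, which direct packaging of the intervening DNA into recombinant AAV particles. The 3′ ITR is annotated in full, whereas only short fragments are detected at the 5′ end, so the upstream repeat is incompletely annotated in this sequencing result.

The human EF-1α promoter sits upstream of a double-floxed inverted open reading frame (DIO) arrangement. Pairs of lox2272 and loxP sites in opposing orientations flank the coding sequence, which was inserted in reverse orientation between AscI and NheI sites. Without Cre the insert is antisense to the promoter and is not expressed. Cre recombination inverts it and then excises one site of each pair, locking it in the sense orientation. The roughly 2.5 kb insert fuses the Natronomonas pharaonis halorhodopsin chloride pump (NpHR) to Nano-lantern, itself a fusion of the yellow fluorescent protein mVenus and Renilla luciferase, followed by an ER export motif according to the depositor. A WPRE and the human growth hormone polyadenylation signal follow the cassette to enhance transcript stability and processing. The construct is intended for silencing genetically defined, Cre-expressing neurons, either with external light or chemically, by supplying a luciferase substrate so that the emitted bioluminescence activates the attached pump.
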