Features (pLannotate 1.2.2; 25 found; start..end, strand, type, name):
     12..39      +  repeat_region  AAV2 ITR (fragment): inverted terminal repeat of adeno-associated virus serotype 2 inverted
     68..95      +  repeat_region  AAV2 ITR (fragment): inverted terminal repeat of adeno-associated virus serotype 2 inverted
    158..224     +  CDS            small t antigen (fragment): SV40 (simian virus 40) small t antigen
    231..1409    +  promoter       EF-1α promoter: strong constitutive promoter for human elongation factor EF-1α
   1416..1433    +  misc_feature   MCS (fragment): pUC18/19 multiple cloning site
   1440..1473    +  protein_bind   lox2272: Cre-mediated recombination occurs in the 8-bp core sequence (GGATACTT). lox2272 sites are compatible with each other, but incompatible with loxP or loxN sites (Lee and Saito, 1988). Cre recombinase
   1474..1523    -  intron         β-globin intron (fragment): internally truncated intron from human β-globin
   1524..1557    +  protein_bind   loxP: Cre-mediated recombination occurs in the 8-bp core sequence (GCATACAT). Cre recombinase
   1590..2516    -  CDS            LUCI_RENRE: Experimental evidence at protein level: Swiss-Prot protein existence level 1. Upon binding the substrate, the enzyme catalyzes an oxygenation, producing a very short-lived hydroperoxide that cyclizes into a dioxetanone structure, which collapses, releasing a CO(2) molecule. The spontaneous breakdown of the dioxetanone releases the energy (about 50 kcal/mole) that is necessary to generate the excited state of the coelenteramide product, which is the singlet form of the monoanion. In vivo the product undergoes the process of nonradiative energy transfer to an accessory protein, a green fluoresce
   2514..3203    -  CDS            mVenus: mVenus is a basic (constitutively fluorescent) yellow fluorescent protein published in 2006, derived from Aequorea victoria. It is reported to be a rapidly-maturing monomer with moderate acid sensitivity.
   3213..4085    -  CDS            hop: BACH_NATPH - Experimental evidence at protein level: Swiss-Prot protein existence level 1. Light-driven anion pump. Binding affinity for the anions is in the order, bromide > chloride > nitrate > azide > bromate and binding is pH dependent. From Natronomonas pharaonis (Natronobacterium pharaonis).
   4092..4125    -  protein_bind   lox2272: Cre-mediated recombination occurs in the 8-bp core sequence (GGATACTT). lox2272 sites are compatible with each other, but incompatible with loxP or loxN sites (Lee and Saito, 1988). Cre recombinase
   4126..4175    -  intron         β-globin intron (fragment): internally truncated intron from human β-globin
   4176..4209    -  protein_bind   loxP: Cre-mediated recombination occurs in the 8-bp core sequence (GCATACAT). Cre recombinase
   4210..4234    +  misc_feature   MCS (fragment): pBluescript multiple cloning site
   4234..4822    +  misc_feature   WPRE: woodchuck hepatitis virus posttranscriptional regulatory element
   4854..5330    +  polyA_signal   hGH poly(A) signal: human growth hormone polyadenylation signal
   5370..5510    +  repeat_region  AAV2 ITR: inverted terminal repeat of adeno-associated virus serotype 2 inverted
   5515..5566    -  misc_feature   bom (fragment): basis of mobility region from pBR322
   5585..6040    +  rep_origin     f1 ori (sequence partly withheld): f1 bacteriophage origin of replication; arrow indicates direction of (+) strand synthesis
   6041..6090    -  misc_feature   bom (fragment): basis of mobility region from pBR322
   6192..6227    -  CDS            rop (fragment): Rop protein, which maintains plasmids at low copy number; rop
   6322..6426    +  promoter       AmpR promoter: bla
   6427..7287    +  CDS            AmpR: β-lactamase; bla; confers resistance to ampicillin, carbenicillin, and related antibiotics
   7458..8046    +  rep_origin     ori: high-copy-number ColE1/pMB1/pBR322/pUC origin of replication
>Addgene plasmid #129482 | pAAV/EF1a::DIO-iLMO2 | addgene full sequence | sequence record 385176 | Addgene NGS Result
CCTGCAGGCAGCTGCGCGCTCGCTCGCTCACTGAGGCCGCCCGGGCGTCGGGCGACCTTTGGTCGCCCGG
CCTCAGTGAGCGAGCGAGCGCGCAGAGAGGGAGTGGCCAACTCCATCACTAGGGGTTCCTGCGGCCGCAC
GCGTAAGCTTTGCAAAGATGGATAAAGTTTTAAACAGAGAGGAATCTTTGCAGCTAATGGACCTTCTAGG
TCTTGAAAGGAGTGGGAATTGGCTCCGGTGCCCGTCAGTGGGCAGAGCGCACATCGCCCACAGTCCCCGA
GAAGTTGGGGGGAGGGGTCGGCAATTGAACCGGTGCCTAGAGAAGGTGGCGCGGGGTAAACTGGGAAAGT
GATGTCGTGTACTGGCTCCGCCTTTTTCCCGAGGGTGGGGGAGAACCGTATATAAGTGCAGTAGTCGCCG
TGAACGTTCTTTTTCGCAACGGGTTTGCCGCCAGAACACAGGTAAGTGCCGTGTGTGGTTCCCGCGGGCC
TGGCCTCTTTACGGGTTATGGCCCTTGCGTGCCTTGAATTACTTCCACCTGGCTGCAGTACGTGATTCTT
GATCCCGAGCTTCGGGTTGGAAGTGGGTGGGAGAGTTCGAGGCCTTGCGCTTAAGGAGCCCCTTCGCCTC
GTGCTTGAGTTGAGGCCTGGCCTGGGCGCTGGGGCCGCCGCGTGCGAATCTGGTGGCACCTTCGCGCCTG
TCTCGCTGCTTTCGATAAGTCTCTAGCCATTTAAAATTTTTGATGACCTGCTGCGACGCTTTTTTTCTGG
CAAGATAGTCTTGTAAATGCGGGCCAAGATCTGCACACTGGTATTTCGGTTTTTGGGGCCGCGGGCGGCG
ACGGGGCCCGTGCGTCCCAGCGCACATGTTCGGCGAGGCGGGGCCTGCGAGCGCGGCCACCGAGAATCGG
ACGGGGGTAGTCTCAAGCTGGCCGGCCTGCTCTGGTGCCTGGCCTCGCGCCGCCGTGTATCGCCCCGCCC
TGGGCGGCAAGGCTGGCCCGGTCGGCACCAGTTGCGTGAGCGGAAAGATGGCCGCTTCCCGGCCCTGCTG
CAGGGAGCTCAAAATGGAGGACGCGGCGCTCGGGAGAGCGGGCGGGTGAGTCACCCACACAAAGGAAAAG
GGCCTTTCCGTCCTCAGCCGTCGCTTCATGTGACTCCACGGAGTACCGGGCGCCGTCCAGGCACCTCGAT
TAGTTCTCGAGCTTTTGGAGTACGTCGTCTTTAGGTTGGGGGGAGGGGTTTTATGCGATGGAGTTTCCCC
ACACTGAGTGGGTGGAGACTGAAGTTAGGCCAGCTTGGCACTTGATGTAATTCTCCTTGGAATTTGCCCT
TTTTGAGTTTGGATCTTGGTTCATTCTCAAGCCTCAGACAGTGGTTCAAAGTTTTTTTCTTCCATTTCAG
GTGTCGTGAGGTACCGGATCCTCTAGAGTCGACTCCGGAATAACTTCGTATAGGATACTTTATACGAAGT
TATGCAGAATGGTAGCTGGATTGTAGCTGCTATTAGCAATATGAAACCTCTTAATAACTTCGTATAGCAT
ACATTATACGAAGTTATGGCGCGCCTTACACCTCGTTCTCGTAGCAGAACTGCTCGTTCTTCAGCACTCT
CTCCACGAAGCTCTTGATGTACTTGCCCATCTCGTCGGGGGCGTCCTCCTGGAGGAAGTGCAGGCCCTTC
ACCTTCACGAACTCGGTGTTGGGGAACTTCTTGGCGCCCTCCACGATGGCGTTGCTGAAGAAGCCGGGGT
CGCCCTCGATGAACAGCTTGGGCAGGTCGTCGCTGGCTCTCAGGTAGGCGTTGTAGTTTCTCACGATCTG
CACCACGTCGGGCTTGCCGCCCTTCACCAGGGGGATCTCTCTGGGCCAGCTCAGGGTGGGTCTTCTCACC
TCGCCCTTCTCCTTGAAGGGCTCCAGGTAGGCGGCGAACTCCTCGGGCTCCAGCTTTCTCATGATCTTGC
TGGGCAGCACGGTCTCCACGAAGAAGTTGTTCTCCAGCACCATCTTCTCGCCCTCCTCGCTCTTGATCAG
GGCGATGTCCTCCTCGATGTCTGGCCACTCGTCCCAGCTCTCGATCACGTCCACCACGCTCTCCATGTGC
ACGATGGCCTTGATCCTGTCCTGGTGCTCGTAGGCGTAGTGGAAGGCCAGGGCGGCGCCCCAGTCGTGGC
CCACGAAGATGATCTTCTTGGGCAGGTTCAGAAGCTCGAACCAGGCGGTCAGGTACTTGTAGTGGTCCAG
CAGCCTGTAGCTGCCGTTGCCGCTCTTGCCGCTCTTGCCCATGCCGATCAGATCGGGGATGATGCACCTG
GCCACGGGCTCGATGTGGGGCACCACGTGCCTCCACAGGTAGCTGCTAGTGGCGTTGCCGTGCAGGAAGA
TCACGGCGTTCTCGGCGTGCTTCTCGCTGTCGTAGTAGTTGATGAAGCTGTCCAGCACGTTCATCTGCTT
GCACCTGGCCCACCACTGGGGGCCGGTGATCATCCTCTTCCTCTGCTCGGGGTCGTACACCTTGGTACCC
CCGGCGGCGGTCACGAACTCCAGCAGGACCATGTGATCGCGCTTCTCGTTGGGGTCTTTGCTCAGCTTGG
ACTGGTAGCTCAGGTAGTGGTTGTCGGGCAGCAGCACGGGGCCGTCGCCGATGGGGGTGTTCTGCTGGTA
GTGGTCGGCGAGCTGCACGCCGCCGTCCTCGATGTTGTGGCGGATCTTGAAGTTGGCCTTGATGCCGTTC
TTCTGCTTGTCGGCGGTGATATAGACGTTGTGGCTGTTGTAGTTGTACTCCAGCTTGTGCCCCAGGATGT
TGCCGTCCTCCTTGAAGTCGATGCCCTTCAGCTCGATGCGGTTCACCAGGGTGTCGCCCTCGAACTTCAC
CTCGGCGCGGGTCTTGTAGTTGCCGTCGTCCTTGAAGAAGATGGTGCGCTCCTGGACGTAGCCTTCGGGC
ATGGCGGACTTGAAGAAGTCGTGCTGCTTCATGTGGTCGGGGTAGCGGGCGAAGCACTGCAGGCCGTAGC
CCAGGGTGGTCACGAGGGTGGGCCAGGGCACGGGCAGCTTGCCGGTGGTGCAGATCAGCTTCAGGGTCAG
CTTGCCGTAGGTGGCATCGCCCTCGCCCTCGCCGGACACGCTGAACTTGTGGCCGTTTACGTCGCCGTCC
AGCTCGACCAGGATGGGCACCACCCCGGTGAACAGCTCCTCGCCCTTGCTCACTGCGGCCGCATCATCAG
CCGGGGTCCCAGAAGCAGATGGAACATCCAAAATGCTGCCGGACACGACAGATTCGTTTGACGTCAGATA
GTTCAGGAGCAAGAATGCGAAAATGTACTTTGCCACGATATCCAGGAAAGAATATCCCCAGCTCGTCACC
CCAACGGGCAACACCGCGATACCCTCGACTCCAAGAGCCCACACAATTGGATACCCCAGCCACATCACTA
CTGTCAACAGCTTCAGGGTATTGAACATGTCAGCGGTTCCCGCGGCTTTGGCGTCCTGTGCCCACTCCAC
CAGCAGGATATACAAGACCACCAGAAAGCATGCACAACTGATAGCGTACCAGAACCATCTCATGAGGTGG
GAGGAGGTAGTCAGGGCCGCGGCAAGGCCAGTCACGCACATAGCGATATCGAAAGTGATAGCTGTGAAGA
GCTTTGTAGCATTGCTTCCGGCCAGGAGACCCAGAGCGAGGAGAATCATGGGCGTGGAAAGTGCCCAGGT
GAGATACCGTCCCCACATGGTGACTACACCATCTACCTCTTCTCCTCCCAGCATCACTGAGCTGCCTTCT
GCAAAATGGCCCGCTGGCATTTCAAGAACGGAAATTGTCAGGCCGCTCGCCAATCCAGTGTAGGAGGCAA
TGCTGACGACAGGCACAAGGATGGTTGACACAGCAATAAGTTTTGCCCGTGGATCATCGAGTCCTCGGGT
CATAAAAACGAACAGCAGTATACTCAGTCCTGCAAGTGCGATGTTGATATAGAGACTGCTTGCAAGCAAA
GGGTCGTTCAGCACGAACTCGAACAACTCCCTTTGGGTAACCTCGGCTTGAAGGGCCACGGCACTCTCGG
TCACGGGAGGCAGGGTCTCTGTCATGCTAGCATAACTTCGTATAAAGTATCCTATACGAAGTTATTTGCC
TTAACCCAGAAATTATCACTGTTATTCTTTAGAATGGTGCAAAGAATAACTTCGTATAATGTATGCTATA
CGAAGTTATGAATTCGATATCAAGCTTATCGATAATCAACCTCTGGATTACAAAATTTGTGAAAGATTGA
CTGGTATTCTTAACTATGTTGCTCCTTTTACGCTATGTGGATACGCTGCTTTAATGCCTTTGTATCATGC
TATTGCTTCCCGTATGGCTTTCATTTTCTCCTCCTTGTATAAATCCTGGTTGCTGTCTCTTTATGAGGAG
TTGTGGCCCGTTGTCAGGCAACGTGGCGTGGTGTGCACTGTGTTTGCTGACGCAACCCCCACTGGTTGGG
GCATTGCCACCACCTGTCAGCTCCTTTCCGGGACTTTCGCTTTCCCCCTCCCTATTGCCACGGCGGAACT
CATCGCCGCCTGCCTTGCCCGCTGCTGGACAGGGGCTCGGCTGTTGGGCACTGACAATTCCGTGGTGTTG
TCGGGGAAATCATCGTCCTTTCCTTGGCTGCTCGCCTATGTTGCCACCTGGATTCTGCGCGGGACGTCCT
TCTGCTACGTCCCTTCGGCCCTCAATCCAGCGGACCTTCCTTCCCGCGGCCTGCTGCCGGCTCTGCGGCC
TCTTCCGCGTCTTCGCCTTCGCCCTCAGACGAGTCGGATCTCCCTTTGGGCCGCCTCCCCGCATCGATAC
CGAGCGCTGCTCGAGAGATCTACGGGTGGCATCCCTGTGACCCCTCCCCAGTGCCTCTCCTGGCCCTGGA
AGTTGCCACTCCAGTGCCCACCAGCCTTGTCCTAATAAAATTAAGTTGCATCATTTTGTCTGACTAGGTG
TCCTTCTATAATATTATGGGGTGGAGGGGGGTGGTATGGAGCAAGGGGCAAGTTGGGAAGACAACCTGTA
GGGCCTGCGGGGTCTATTGGGAACCAAGCTGGAGTGCAGTGGCACAATCTTGGCTCACTGCAATCTCCGC
CTCCTGGGTTCAAGCGATTCTCCTGCCTCAGCCTCCCGAGTTGTTGGGATTCCAGGCATGCATGACCAGG
CTCAGCTAATTTTTGTTTTTTTGGTAGAGACGGGGTTTCACCATATTGGCCAGGCTGGTCTCCAACTCCT
AATCTCAGGTGATCTACCCACCTTGGCCTCCCAAATTGCTGGGATTACAGGCGTGAACCACTGCTCCCTT
CCCTGTCCTTCTGATTTTGTAGGTAACCACGTGCGGACCGAGCGGCCGCAGGAACCCCTAGTGATGGAGT
TGGCCACTCCCTCTCTGCGCGCTCGCTCGCTCACTGAGGCCGGGCGACCAAAGGTCGCCCGACGCCCGGG
CTTTGCCCGGGCGGCCTCAGTGAGCGAGCGAGCGCGCAGCTGCCTGCAGGGGCGCCTGATGCGGTATTTT
CTCCTTACGCATCTGTGCGGTATTTCACACCGCATA
[95 nt withheld, positions 5567-5661]
T
[46 nt withheld, positions 5663-5708]
C
[141 nt withheld, positions 5710-5850]
CCTTTGACGTTGGAGTCCACGTTCTTT
[37 nt withheld, positions 5878-5914]
ACTCTATCTCGGGCTATTCTTTTGATTTATAAGGGATTTTGCCGATTTCGGTCTATTGGTTAAAAAATGA
GCTGATTTAACAAAAATTTAACGCGAATTTTAACAAAATATTAACGTTTACAATTTTATGGTGCACTCTC
AGTACAATCTGCTCTGATGCCGCATAGTTAAGCCAGCCCCGACACCCGCCAACACCCGCTGACGCGCCCT
GACGGGCTTGTCTGCTCCCGGCATCCGCTTACAGACAAGCTGTGACCGTCTCCGGGAGCTGCATGTGTCA
GAGGTTTTCACCGTCATCACCGAAACGCGCGAGACGAAAGGGCCTCGTGATACGCCTATTTTTATAGGTT
AATGTCATGATAATAATGGTTTCTTAGACGTCAGGTGGCACTTTTCGGGGAAATGTGCGCGGAACCCCTA
TTTGTTTATTTTTCTAAATACATTCAAATATGTATCCGCTCATGAGACAATAACCCTGATAAATGCTTCA
ATAATATTGAAAAAGGAAGAGTATGAGTATTCAACATTTCCGTGTCGCCCTTATTCCCTTTTTTGCGGCA
TTTTGCCTTCCTGTTTTTGCTCACCCAGAAACGCTGGTGAAAGTAAAAGATGCTGAAGATCAGTTGGGTG
CACGAGTGGGTTACATCGAACTGGATCTCAACAGCGGTAAGATCCTTGAGAGTTTTCGCCCCGAAGAACG
TTTTCCAATGATGAGCACTTTTAAAGTTCTGCTATGTGGCGCGGTATTATCCCGTATTGACGCCGGGCAA
GAGCAACTCGGTCGCCGCATACACTATTCTCAGAATGACTTGGTTGAGTACTCACCAGTCACAGAAAAGC
ATCTTACGGATGGCATGACAGTAAGAGAATTATGCAGTGCTGCCATAACCATGAGTGATAACACTGCGGC
CAACTTACTTCTGACAACGATCGGAGGACCGAAGGAGCTAACCGCTTTTTTGCACAACATGGGGGATCAT
GTAACTCGCCTTGATCGTTGGGAACCGGAGCTGAATGAAGCCATACCAAACGACGAGCGTGACACCACGA
TGCCTGTAGCAATGGCAACAACGTTGCGCAAACTATTAACTGGCGAACTACTTACTCTAGCTTCCCGGCA
ACAATTAATAGACTGGATGGAGGCGGATAAAGTTGCAGGACCACTTCTGCGCTCGGCCCTTCCGGCTGGC
TGGTTTATTGCTGATAAATCTGGAGCCGGTGAGCGTGGGTCTCGCGGTATCATTGCAGCACTGGGGCCAG
ATGGTAAGCCCTCCCGTATCGTAGTTATCTACACGACGGGGAGTCAGGCAACTATGGATGAACGAAATAG
ACAGATCGCTGAGATAGGTGCCTCACTGATTAAGCATTGGTAACTGTCAGACCAAGTTTACTCATATATA
CTTTAGATTGATTTAAAACTTCATTTTTAATTTAAAAGGATCTAGGTGAAGATCCTTTTTGATAATCTCA
TGACCAAAATCCCTTAACGTGAGTTTTCGTTCCACTGAGCGTCAGACCCCGTAGAAAAGATCAAAGGATC
TTCTTGAGATCCTTTTTTTCTGCGCGTAATCTGCTGCTTGCAAACAAAAAAACCACCGCTACCAGCGGTG
GTTTGTTTGCCGGATCAAGAGCTACCAACTCTTTTTCCGAAGGTAACTGGCTTCAGCAGAGCGCAGATAC
CAAATACTGTTCTTCTAGTGTAGCCGTAGTTAGGCCACCACTTCAAGAACTCTGTAGCACCGCCTACATA
CCTCGCTCTGCTAATCCTGTTACCAGTGGCTGCTGCCAGTGGCGATAAGTCGTGTCTTACCGGGTTGGAC
TCAAGACGATAGTTACCGGATAAGGCGCAGCGGTCGGGCTGAACGGGGGGTTCGTGCACACAGCCCAGCT
TGGAGCGAACGACCTACACCGAACTGAGATACCTACAGCGTGAGCTATGAGAAAGCGCCACGCTTCCCGA
AGGGAGAAAGGCGGACAGGTATCCGGTAAGCGGCAGGGTCGGAACAGGAGAGCGCACGAGGGAGCTTCCA
GGGGGAAACGCCTGGTATCTTTATAGTCCTGTCGGGTTTCGCCACCTCTGACTTGAGCGTCGATTTTTGT
GATGCTCGTCAGGGGGGCGGAGCCTATGGAAAAACGCCAGCAACGCGGCCTTTTTACGGTTCCTGGCCTT
TTGCTGGCCTTTTGCTCACATGT
